Addgene plasmid #48480: pFUSB4_CTAA
Depositing lab: Stephen Ekker. Depositing organization: Mayo Foundation for Medical Education and Research. Publication: High Efficiency In Vivo Genome Engineering with a Simplified 15-RVD GoldyTALEN Design. Ma AC, Lee HB, Clark KJ, Ekker SC. PLoS One. 2013 May 29;8(5):e65259. doi: 10.1371/journal.pone.0065259. Print 2013. PubMed 23734242.
Backbone
  Vector backbone: pFUS_B4
  Vector type: Mammalian Expression, TALEN
Growth in bacteria
  Bacterial resistance: Spectinomycin, 50 μg/mL
  Growth temperature: 37°C
  Growth strain: Top10
  Copy number: Unknown
Gene/Insert
  Gene/Insert name: RVD sequence: HD NG NI NI
  Species: Synthetic
  Cloning method: Unknown
  Sequencing primers: 5′ ttgatgcctggcagttccct; 3′ cgaaccgaacaggcttatgt
Terms and licenses: Academic/Nonprofit Terms; Industry Terms: Not Available to Industry
Depositor comments: Plasmid was created using Golden Gate cloning.
How to cite: pFUSB4_CTAA was a gift from Stephen Ekker (Addgene plasmid # 48480 ; http://n2t.net/addgene:48480 ; RRID:Addgene_48480)
