[The description below was written by a language model from this plasmid's Addgene catalogue record and pLannotate feature annotations shown in this document.]
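Description:
pFUSB4_CTAA is a small (about 2.9 kb) intermediate array plasmid for Golden Gate assembly of TAL effector nucleases, built in the pFUS_B4 backbone. It carries a preassembled synthetic block of four TALE repeat modules with the repeat-variable diresidues HD, NG, NI and NI. Under the standard TALE code these recognise C, T, A and A respectively, which is the target tetranucleotide given in the plasmid name. The depositor notes that the insert was made by Golden Gate cloning. Although the catalogue lists the vector type as mammalian expression/TALEN, the feature table shows no eukaryotic promoter, polyadenylation signal or nuclease domain. The plasmid is therefore best understood as a cloning intermediate that supplies a repeat array, not as an expression construct in its own right.

Propagation in E. coli relies on a high-copy ColE1/pUC-type origin. Selection is through the aadA aminoglycoside adenylyltransferase gene, which confers spectinomycin (and streptomycin) resistance. This gene sits downstream of a fragment of the class 1 integron Pc promoter and a remnant of a gentamicin acetyltransferase gene. Other annotated elements are rrnB T1 and T2 terminators and short lacI and lacZα fragments. The lacZα remnant is consistent with a blue/white screening cassette having been replaced by the repeat array, though the record does not say so. The automated annotation does not mark the TALE repeats themselves, which presumably occupy part of the unannotated region near the start of the sequence.

The associated publication describes a simplified 15-RVD GoldyTALEN design for in vivo genome engineering. This suggests that premade four-repeat modules like this one are combined with other arrays in a final TALEN backbone to speed up nuclease construction.
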