Features (pLannotate 1.2.2; 8 found; start..end, strand, type, name):
      3..39      -  CDS            lacZα (fragment): LacZα fragment of β-galactosidase; lacZ fragment
    596..619     +  promoter       Pc promoter (fragment): intI1 (promoter lies within the coding sequence); class 1 integron promoter
    795..851     +  CDS            GmR (fragment): gentamycin acetyltransferase; aacC1; confers resistance to gentamycin
    858..1649    +  CDS            SmR: aminoglycoside adenylyltransferase (Murphy, 1985); aadA; confers resistance to spectinomycin and streptomycin
   1742..2330    +  rep_origin     ori: high-copy-number ColE1/pMB1/pBR322/pUC origin of replication
   2513..2605    +  CDS            lacI (fragment): lac repressor; lacI; The lac repressor binds to the lac operator to inhibit transcription in E. coli. This inhibition can be relieved by adding lactose or isopropyl-β-D-thiogalactopyranoside (IPTG).
   2660..2687    -  terminator     rrnB T2 terminator: transcription terminator T2 from the E. coli rrnB gene
   2819..2862    +  terminator     rrnB T1 terminator: Escherichia coli rrnB; transcription terminator T1 from the E. coli rrnB gene
>Addgene plasmid #48480 | pFUSB4_CTAA | depositor full sequence | sequence record 70180 | Full Sequence
ATGTTTTCCCAGTCACGACGTTGTAAAACGACGGCCAGTCTTAAGCGTCTCATGGCCTGACCCCGGACCA
AGTGGTGGCCTATCGCCAGCCACGATGGCGGCAAGCAAGCGCTCGAAACGGTGCAGCGGCTGTTGCCGGT
GCTGTGCCAGGACCATGGCCTGACCCCGGACCAAGTGGTGGCTATCGCCAGCAACGGTGGCGGCAAGCAA
GCGCTCGAAACGGTGCAGCGGCTGTTGCCGGTGCTGTGCCAGGACCATGGCCTGACCCCGGACCAAGTGG
TGGCTATCGCCAGCAACATTGGCGGCAAGCAAGCGCTCGAAACGGTGCAGCGGCTGTTGCCGGTGCTGTG
CCAGGACCATGGCCTGACCCCGGACCAAGTGGTGGCTATCGCCAGCAACATTGGCGGCAAGCAAGCGCTC
GAAACGGTGCAGCGGCTGTTGCCGGTGCTGTGCCAGGACCATGGCCTGACCCCGGACCAAGTGGTGGCTA
TCGAGACGTCTAGACCAGCCAGGACAGAAATGCCTCGACTTCGCTGCTACCCAAGGTTGCCGGGTGACGC
ACACCGTGGAAACGGATGAAGGCACGAACCCAGTGGACATAAGCCTGTTCGGTTCGTAAGCTGTAATGCA
AGTAGCGTATGCGCTCACGCAACTGGTCCAGAACCTTGACCGAACGCAGCGGTGGTAACGGCGCAGTGGC
GGTTTTCATGGCTTGTTATGACTGTTTTTTTGGGGTACAGTCTATGCCTCGGGCATCCAAGCAGCAAGCG
CGTTACGCCGTGGGTCGATGTTTGATGTTATGGAGCAGCAACGATGTTACGCAGCAGGGCAGTCGCCCTA
AAACAAAGTTAAACATTATGAGGGAAGCGGTGATCGCCGAAGTATCGACTCAACTATCAGAGGTAGTTGG
CGTCATCGAGCGCCATCTCGAACCGACGTTGCTGGCCGTACATTTGTACGGCTCCGCAGTGGATGGCGGC
CTGAAGCCACACAGTGATATTGATTTGCTGGTTACGGTGACCGTAAGGCTTGATGAAACAACGCGGCGAG
CTTTGATCAACGACCTTTTGGAAACTTCGGCTTCCCCTGGAGAGAGCGAGATTCTCCGCGCTGTAGAAGT
CACCATTGTTGTGCACGACGACATCATTCCGTGGCGTTATCCAGCTAAGCGCGAACTGCAATTTGGAGAA
TGGCAGCGCAATGACATTCTTGCAGGTATCTTCGAGCCAGCCACGATCGACATTGATCTGGCTATCTTGC
TGACAAAAGCAAGAGAACATAGCGTTGCCTTGGTAGGTCCAGCGGCGGAGGAACTCTTTGATCCGGTTCC
TGAACAGGATCTATTTGAGGCGCTAAATGAAACCTTAACGCTATGGAACTCGCCGCCCGACTGGGCTGGC
GATGAGCGAAATGTAGTGCTTACGTTGTCCCGCATTTGGTACAGCGCAGTAACCGGCAAAATCGCGCCGA
AGGATGTCGCTGCCGACTGGGCAATGGAGCGCCTGCCGGCCCAGTATCAGCCCGTCATACTTGAAGCTAG
ACAGGCTTATCTTGGACAAGAAGAAGATCGCTTGGCCTCGCGCGCAGATCAGTTGGAAGAATTTGTCCAC
TACGTGAAAGGCGAGATCACCAAGGTAGTCGGCAAATAACCCTCGAGCCACCCATGACCAAAATCCCTTA
ACGTGAGTTACGCGTCGTTCCACTGAGCGTCAGACCCCGTAGAAAAGATCAAAGGATCTTCTTGAGATCC
TTTTTTTCTGCGCGTAATCTGCTGCTTGCAAACAAAAAAACCACCGCTACCAGCGGTGGTTTGTTTGCCG
GATCAAGAGCTACCAACTCTTTTTCCGAAGGTAACTGGCTTCAGCAGAGCGCAGATACCAAATACTGTCC
TTCTAGTGTAGCCGTAGTTAGGCCACCACTTCAAGAACTCTGTAGCACCGCCTACATACCTCGCTCTGCT
AATCCTGTTACCAGTGGCTGCTGCCAGTGGCGATAAGTCGTGTCTTACCGGGTTGGACTCAAGACGATAG
TTACCGGATAAGGCGCAGCGGTCGGGCTGAACGGGGGGTTCGTGCACACAGCCCAGCTTGGAGCGAACGA
CCTACACCGAACTGAGATACCTACAGCGTGAGCATTGAGAAAGCGCCACGCTTCCCGAAGGGAGAAAGGC
GGACAGGTATCCGGTAAGCGGCAGGGTCGGAACAGGAGAGCGCACGAGGGAGCTTCCAGGGGGAAACGCC
TGGTATCTTTATAGTCCTGTCGGGTTTCGCCACCTCTGACTTGAGCGTCGATTTTTGTGATGCTCGTCAG
GGGGGCGGAGCCTATGGAAAAACGCCAGCAACGCGGCCTTTTTACGGTTCCTGGCCTTTTGCTGGCCTTT
TGCTCACATGTTCTTTCCTGCGTTATCCCCTGATTCTGTGGATAACCGTATTACCGCCTTTGAGTGAGCT
GATACCGCTCGCCGCAGCCGAACGACCGAGCGCAGCGAGTCAGTGAGCGAGGAAGCGGAAGAGCGCCCAA
TACGCAAACCGCCTCTCCCCGCGCGTTGGCCGATTCATTAATGCAGCTGGCACGACAGGTTTCCCGACTG
GAAAGCGGGCAGTGAGCGCAACGCAATTAATACGCGTACCGCTAGCCAGGAAGAGTTTGTAGAAACGCAA
AAAGGCCATCCGTCAGGATGGCCTTCTGCTTAGTTTGATGCCTGGCAGTTTATGGCGGGCGTCCTGCCCG
CCACCCTCCGGGCCGTTGCTTCACAACGTTCAAATCCGCTCCCGGCGGATTTGTCCTACTCAGGAGAGCG
TTCACCGACAAACAACAGATAAAACGAAAGGCCCAGTCTTCCGACTGAGCCTTTCGTTTTATTTGATGCC
TGGCAGTTCCCTACTCTCGCGTTAACGCTAGCATGG
