>Addgene plasmid #48480 | pFUSB4_CTAA | addgene partial sequence | sequence record 70857 | pCR8_F1 5'-ttgatgcctggcagttccct-3'
TCACGACGTTGTAAAACGACGGCCAGTCTTAAGCGTCTCATGGCCTGACCCCGGACCAAGTGGTGGCTAT
CGCCAGCCACGATGGCGGCAAGCAAGCGCTCGAAACGGTGCAGCGGCTGTTGCCGGTGCTGTGCCAGGAC
CATGGCCTGACCCCGGACCAAGTGGTGGCTATCGCCAGCAACGGTGGCGGCAAGCAAGCGCTCGAAACGG
TGCAGCGGCTGTTGCCGGTGCTGTGCCAGGACCATGGCCTGACCCCGGACCAAGTGGTGGCTATCGCCAG
CAACATTGGCGGCAAGCAAGCGCTCGAAACGGTGCAGCGGCTGTTGCCGGTGCTGTGCCAGGACCATGGC
CTGACCCCGGACCAAGTGGTGGCTATCGCCAGCAACATTGGCGGCAAGCAAGCGCTCGAAACGGTGCAGC
GGCTGTTGCCGGTGCTGTGCCAGGACCATGGCCTGACCCCGGACCAAGTGGTGGCTATCGAGACGTCTAG
ACCAGCCAGGACAGAAATGCCTCGACTTCGCTGCTACCCAAGGTTGCCGGGTGACGCACACCGTGGAAAC
GGATGAAGGCACGAACCCAGTGGACATAAGCCTGTTCGGTTCGTAAGCTGTAATGCAAGTAGCGTATGCG
CTCACGCAACTGGTCCAGAACCTTGACCGAACGCAGCGGTGGTAACGGCGCAGTGGCGGTTTTCATGGCT
TGTTATGACTGTTTTTTTGGGGTACAGTCTATGCCTCGGGCATCCAAGCAGCAAGCGCGTTACGCCGTGG
GTCGATGTTTGATGTTATGGAGCAGCAACGATGTTACGCAGCAGGGCAGTCGCCCTAAAACAAAGTTAAA
CATTATGAGGGAAGCGGTGATCGCCGAAGTATCGACTCAACTATCAGA
